Addgene plasmid #179622: HULAb132A11
Purpose: Expresses heliorhodopsin gene in E.coli cells
Depositing lab: Oded Beja. Depositing organization: Technion - Israel Institute of Technology. Publication: Diverse heliorhodopsins detected via functional metagenomics in freshwater Actinobacteria, Chloroflexi and Archaea. Chazan A, Rozenberg A, Mannen K, Nagata T, Tahan R, Yaish S, Larom S, Inoue K, Beja O, Pushkarev A. Environ Microbiol. 2022 Jan;24(1):110-121. doi: 10.1111/1462-2920.15890. Epub 2022 Jan 4. PubMed 34984789.
Backbone
  Vector backbone: pBAD
  Backbone manufacturer: Invitrogen
  Vector type: Bacterial Expression
Growth in bacteria
  Bacterial resistance: Ampicillin, 100 μg/mL
  Growth temperature: 37°C
  Growth strain: DH5alpha
  Copy number: Low Copy
Gene/Insert
  Gene/Insert name: HULAb132A11
  Species: Actinobacteria
  Promoter: araBAD
  Tag / fusion protein: 6xHis (N terminal on insert)
  Cloning method: Restriction Enzyme; 5′ cloning site NcoI (not destroyed); 3′ cloning site PmeI (MssI) (not destroyed)
  Sequencing primers: 5′ pBAD-Fw 5-ATGCCATAGCATTTTTATCCA-3; 3′ pBAD-Rv 5-GATTTAATCTGTATCAGG-3
Terms and licenses: Academic/Nonprofit Terms; Industry Terms: Not Available to Industry
Depositor comments: Please visit https://doi.org/10.1101/2021.02.16.431466 for bioRxiv preprint.
How to cite: HULAb132A11 was a gift from Oded Beja (Addgene plasmid # 179622 ; http://n2t.net/addgene:179622 ; RRID:Addgene_179622)
