[The description below was written by a language model from this plasmid's Addgene catalogue record and pLannotate feature annotations shown in this document.]
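Description:
HULAb132A11 is a bacterial expression plasmid built on the Invitrogen pBAD backbone for producing a heliorhodopsin in E. coli. The insert, recorded as originating from Actinobacteria, was placed between NcoI and PmeI sites (both retained) and carries an N-terminal 6xHis tag that can serve for detection or affinity purification. The associated publication concerns heliorhodopsins recovered by functional metagenomics from freshwater microbes, which is the context for this clone.

Expression is driven by the araBAD promoter, followed by an efficient ribosome binding site derived from bacteriophage T7 gene 10. The araC regulator is encoded on the opposite strand, so transcription of the insert is held off in the absence of L-arabinose and can be induced in a dose-dependent way by adding it, which is useful for membrane proteins such as rhodopsins that may burden the host. The automated feature table of the 4,780 nt sequence does not annotate the heliorhodopsin coding region or the His tag. They presumably lie in the unannotated stretch between the RBS and the downstream rrnB segment, which includes a 5S rRNA portion and the T1 and T2 transcription terminators that end the transcript.

The plasmid is maintained through a ColE1/pMB1-family origin with the pBR322 bom region nearby, and it is selected with ampicillin via the β-lactamase gene under its own promoter. Only a short fragment of rop is annotated. The catalogue lists the plasmid as low copy, whereas the generic origin annotation describes a high-copy family, so the record does not resolve the copy number.
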