Features (pLannotate 1.2.2; 11 found; start..end, strand, type, name):
      1..285     +  promoter       araBAD promoter: araBAD; promoter of the L-arabinose operon of E. coli; the araC regulatory gene is transcribed in the opposite direction (Guzman et al., 1995)
    312..334     +  RBS            RBS: efficient ribosome binding site from bacteriophage T7 gene 10 (Olins and Rangwala, 1989)
   1232..1347    +  ncRNA          5S rRNA: Accession: RF00001 - 5S ribosomal RNA
   1351..1437    +  terminator     rrnB T1 terminator: Escherichia coli rrnB; transcription terminator T1 from the E. coli rrnB gene
   1529..1556    +  terminator     rrnB T2 terminator: transcription terminator T2 from the E. coli rrnB gene
   1575..1666    +  promoter       AmpR promoter: bla
   1667..2527    +  CDS            AmpR: β-lactamase; bla; confers resistance to ampicillin, carbenicillin, and related antibiotics
   2698..3286    +  rep_origin     ori: high-copy-number ColE1/pMB1/pBR322/pUC origin of replication
   3472..3612    -  misc_feature   bom: basis of mobility region from pBR322
   3714..3754    -  CDS            rop (fragment): Rop protein, which maintains plasmids at low copy number; rop
   3876..4754    -  CDS            araC: L-arabinose regulatory protein; araC
>Addgene plasmid #179622 | HULAb132A11 | addgene full sequence | sequence record 352858 | Addgene NGS Result
AAGAAACCAATTGTCCATATTGCATCAGACATTGCCGTCACTGCGTCTTTTACTGGCTCTTCTCGCTAAC
CAAACCGGTAACCCCGCTTATTAAAAGCATTCTGTAACAAAGCGGGACCAAAGCCATGACAAAAACGCGT
AACAAAAGTGTCTATAATCACGGCAGAAAAGTCCACATTGATTATTTGCACGGCGTCACACTTTGCTATG
CCATAGCATTTTTATCCATAAGATTAGCGGATCCTACCTGACGCTTTTTATCGCAACTCTCTACTGTTTC
TCCATACCCGTTTTTTTGGGCTAGAAATAATTTTGTTTAACTTTAAGAAGGAGATATACATACCCATGGG
TCATCATCACCATCACCACACTAAAGAGATCAATGATTCAAAGCTGCGCCGATACAACATTATTGCCGGC
GTATTCCATCTAGTTCAGATGATTGCAGTCTTGGCTCTTGCCAATGACTTCACTCTTCCAATTGTTGCTC
GTTATATGTCCGGCCCTCCGGGAAGCACCTTCGCAGAGCCAATCACCTTGCTAAACACTCCAGTCGGAAT
CGGCGTCGCTCTATTCCTTGGTCTTTCAGCTTTCTTCCACTTCTTAGTGGCTTCACCACAGTTCTTCTCA
CGCTACAGCGCAGGCCTTGCACAAAACCGCAATTACTTCCGCTGGGTTGAGTACTCAATCAGCTCATCTG
TAATGATCGTGTTGATCGCTCAGATCTGCGGAGTCTCAGATGTCGTCGCGATTATTTCAATCTTTGGCGT
GAACGCTTCAATGATCTTGTTTGGTTGGCTACAAGAGAAGTACGAGACACCAGGAAATGGCGGATGGATT
CCTTTCATCTTTGGTTGCATCACAGGAATCATCCCTTGGCTAGCTTTGGTTTTCTATGTTTTCTCAATCG
GCGGTCCATCAGAGGCATCAGCTCCGGCATTTGTTTACGGAATCGTTTTCTCACTCTTCGTACTTTTCAA
TACCTTTGCAGTCGTTCAATATCTGCAGTACAAGAAGGTTGGAAAGTGGTCTGACTACCTAAGTGGAGAA
AAGACATACATAACTCTCTCTTTGATCGCTAAATCAGCACTTGCTTGGCAGGTTTTTGTCGGCACTTTGA
TTGAGTAAGTTTAAACGGTCTCCAGCTTGGCTGTTTTGGCGGATGAGAGAAGATTTTCAGCCTGATACAG
ATTAAATCAGAACGCAGAAGCGGTCTGATAAAACAGAATTTGCCTGGCGGCAGTAGCGCGGTGGTCCCAC
CTGACCCCATGCCGAACTCAGAAGTGAAACGCCGTAGCGCCGATGGTAGTGTGGGGTCTCCCCATGCGAG
AGTAGGGAACTGCCAGGCATCAAATAAAACGAAAGGCTCAGTCGAAAGACTGGGCCTTTCGTTTTATCTG
TTGTTTGTCGGTGAACGCTCTCCTGAGTAGGACAAATCCGCCGGGAGCGGATTTGAACGTTGCGAAGCAA
CGGCCCGGAGGGTGGCGGGCAGGACGCCCGCCATAAACTGCCAGGCATCAAATTAAGCAGAAGGCCATCC
TGACGGATGGCCTTTTTGCGTTTCTACAAACTCTTTTGTTTATTTTTCTAAATACATTCAAATATGTATC
CGCTCATGAGACAATAACCCTGATAAATGCTTCAATAATATTGAAAAAGGAAGAGTATGAGTATTCAACA
TTTCCGTGTCGCCCTTATTCCCTTTTTTGCGGCATTTTGCCTTCCTGTTTTTGCTCACCCAGAAACGCTG
GTGAAAGTAAAAGATGCTGAAGATCAGTTGGGTGCACGAGTGGGTTACATCGAACTGGATCTCAACAGCG
GTAAGATCCTTGAGAGTTTTCGCCCCGAAGAACGTTTTCCAATGATGAGCACTTTTAAAGTTCTGCTATG
TGGCGCGGTATTATCCCGTGTTGACGCCGGGCAAGAGCAACTCGGTCGCCGCATACACTATTCTCAGAAT
GACTTGGTTGAGTACTCACCAGTCACAGAAAAGCATCTTACGGATGGCATGACAGTAAGAGAATTATGCA
GTGCTGCCATAACCATGAGTGATAACACTGCGGCCAACTTACTTCTGACAACGATCGGAGGACCGAAGGA
GCTAACCGCTTTTTTGCACAACATGGGGGATCATGTAACTCGCCTTGATCGTTGGGAACCGGAGCTGAAT
GAAGCCATACCAAACGACGAGCGTGACACCACGATGCCTGTAGCAATGGCAACAACGTTGCGCAAACTAT
TAACTGGCGAACTACTTACTCTAGCTTCCCGGCAACAATTAATAGACTGGATGGAGGCGGATAAAGTTGC
AGGACCACTTCTGCGCTCGGCCCTTCCGGCTGGCTGGTTTATTGCTGATAAATCTGGAGCCGGTGAGCGT
GGGTCTCGCGGTATCATTGCAGCACTGGGGCCAGATGGTAAGCCCTCCCGTATCGTAGTTATCTACACGA
CGGGGAGTCAGGCAACTATGGATGAACGAAATAGACAGATCGCTGAGATAGGTGCCTCACTGATTAAGCA
TTGGTAACTGTCAGACCAAGTTTACTCATATATACTTTAGATTGATTTAAAACTTCATTTTTAATTTAAA
AGGATCTAGGTGAAGATCCTTTTTGATAATCTCATGACCAAAATCCCTTAACGTGAGTTTTCGTTCCACT
GAGCGTCAGACCCCGTAGAAAAGATCAAAGGATCTTCTTGAGATCCTTTTTTTCTGCGCGTAATCTGCTG
CTTGCAAACAAAAAAACCACCGCTACCAGCGGTGGTTTGTTTGCCGGATCAAGAGCTACCAACTCTTTTT
CCGAAGGTAACTGGCTTCAGCAGAGCGCAGATACCAAATACTGTCCTTCTAGTGTAGCCGTAGTTAGGCC
ACCACTTCAAGAACTCTGTAGCACCGCCTACATACCTCGCTCTGCTAATCCTGTTACCAGTGGCTGCTGC
CAGTGGCGATAAGTCGTGTCTTACCGGGTTGGACTCAAGACGATAGTTACCGGATAAGGCGCAGCGGTCG
GGCTGAACGGGGGGTTCGTGCACACAGCCCAGCTTGGAGCGAACGACCTACACCGAACTGAGATACCTAC
AGCGTGAGCTATGAGAAAGCGCCACGCTTCCCGAAGGGAGAAAGGCGGACAGGTATCCGGTAAGCGGCAG
GGTCGGAACAGGAGAGCGCACGAGGGAGCTTCCAGGGGGAAACGCCTGGTATCTTTATAGTCCTGTCGGG
TTTCGCCACCTCTGACTTGAGCGTCGATTTTTGTGATGCTCGTCAGGGGGGCGGAGCCTATGGAAAAACG
CCAGCAACGCGGCCTTTTTACGGTTCCTGGCCTTTTGCTGGCCTTTTGCTCACATGTTCTTTCCTGCGTT
ATCCCCTGATTCTGTGGATAACCGTATTACCGCCTTTGAGTGAGCTGATACCGCTCGCCGCAGCCGAACG
ACCGAGCGCAGCGAGTCAGTGAGCGAGGAAGCGGAAGAGCGCCTGATGCGGTATTTTCTCCTTACGCATC
TGTGCGGTATTTCACACCGCATATGGTGCACTCTCAGTACAATCTGCTCTGATGCCGCATAGTTAAGCCA
GTATACACTCCGCTATCGCTACGTGACTGGGTCATGGCTGCGCCCCGACACCCGCCAACACCCGCTGACG
CGCCCTGACGGGCTTGTCTGCTCCCGGCATCCGCTTACAGACAAGCTGTGACCGTCTCCGGGAGCTGCAT
GTGTCAGAGGTTTTCACCGTCATCACCGAAACGCGCGAGGCAGCAGATCAATTCGCGCGCGAAGGCGAAG
CGGCATGCATAATGTGCCTGTCAAATGGACGAAGCAGGGATTCTGCAAACCCTATGCTACTCCGTCAAGC
CGTCAATTGTCTGATTCGTTACCAATTATGACAACTTGACGGCTACATCATTCACTTTTTCTTCACAACC
GGCACGGAACTCGCTCGGGCTGGCCCCGGTGCATTTTTTAAATACCCGCGAGAAATAGAGTTGATCGTCA
AAACCAACATTGCGACCGACGGTGGCGATAGGCATCCGGGTGGTGCTCAAAAGCAGCTTCGCCTGGCTGA
TACGTTGGTCCTCGCGCCAGCTTAAGACGCTAATCCCTAACTGCTGGCGGAAAAGATGTGACAGACGCGA
CGGCGACAAGCAAACATGCTGTGCGACGCTGGCGATATCAAAATTGCTGTCTGCCAGGTGATCGCTGATG
TACTGACAAGCCTCGCGTACCCGATTATCCATCGGTGGATGGAGCGACTCGTTAATCGCTTCCATGCGCC
GCAGTAACAATTGCTCAAGCAGATTTATCGCCAGCAGCTCCGAATAGCGCCCTTCCCCTTGCCCGGCGTT
AATGATTTGCCCAAACAGGTCGCTGAAATGCGGCTGGTGCGCTTCATCCGGGCGAAAGAACCCCGTATTG
GCAAATATTGACGGCCAGTTAAGCCATTCATGCCAGTAGGCGCGCGGACGAAAGTAAACCCACTGGTGAT
ACCATTCGCGAGCCTCCGGATGACGACCGTAGTGATGAATCTCTCCTGGCGGGAACAGCAAAATATCACC
CGGTCGGCAAACAAATTCTCGTCCCTGATTTTTCACCACCCCCTGACCGCGAATGGTGAGATTGAGAATA
TAACCTTTCATTCCCAGCGGTCGGTCGATAAAAAAATCGAGATAACCGTTGGCCTCAATCGGCGTTAAAC
CCGCCACCAGATGGGCATTAAACGAGTATCCCGGCAGCAGGGGATCATTTTGCGCTTCAGCCATACTTTT
CATACTCCCGCCATTCAGAG
